>Addgene plasmid #179642 | CMVTO-GFP-26Sfur-3TM-hcvs-KKMP | addgene full sequence | sequence record 356883 | Addgene NGS Result
CAATTGCATGAAGAATCTGCTTAGGGTTAGGCGTTTTGCGCTGCTTCGTACGGGCCAGATATACGCGTTG
ACATTGATTATTGACTAGTTATTAATAGTAATCAATTACGGGGTCATTAGTTCATAGCCCATATATGGAG
TTCCGCGTTACATAACTTACGGTAAATGGCCCGCCTGGCTGACCGCCCAACGACCCCCGCCCATTGACGT
CAATAATGACGTATGTTCCCATAGTAACGCCAATAGGGACTTTCCATTGACGTCAATGGGTGGAGTATTT
ACGGTAAACTGCCCACTTGGCAGTACATCAAGTGTATCATATGCCAAGTACGCCCCCTATTGACGTCAAT
GACGGTAAATGGCCCGCCTGGCATTATGCCCAGTACATGACCTTATGGGACTTTCCTACTTGGCAGTACA
TCTACGTATTAGTCATCGCTATTACCATGGTGATGCGGTTTTGGCAGTACATCAATGGGCGTGGATAGCG
GTTTGACTCACGGGGATTTCCAAGTCTCCACCCCATTGACGTCAATGGGAGTTTGTTTTGGCACCAAAAT
CAACGGGACTTTCCAAAATGTCGTAACAACTCCGCCCCATTGACGCAAATGGGCGGTAGGCGTGTACGGT
GGGAGGTCTATATAAGCAGAGCTCTCCCTATCAGTGATAGAGATCTCCCTATCAGTGATAGAGATCGTCG
ACGAGCTCGTTTAGTGAACCGTCAGATCGCCTGGAGACGCCATCCACGCTGTTTTGACCTCCATAGAAGA
CACCGGGACCGATCCAGCCTCCGGACTCTAGCGTTTAAACTTAAGCTTCGCCACCATGCACAGCTCAGCA
CTGCTCTGTTGCCTGGTCCTCCTGACTGGGGTGAGGGCTAGCATGGTCTCAAAGGGCGAGGAACTTTTTA
CGGGCGTTGTTCCGATCCTCGTCGAATTGGACGGGGACGTTAATGGGCATAAATTCTCAGTTAGTGGTGA
GGGTGAGGGGGACGCGACATATGGGAAACTTACGCTGAAGTTCATATGTACCACCGGAAAATTGCCAGTG
CCGTGGCCTACTCTCGTCACCACCCTGACATATGGTGTTCAGTGTTTTAGCCGGTATCCAGACCATATGA
AACAGCACGATTTTTTTAAATCCGCTATGCCTGAAGGTTACGTACAGGAGCGAACGATATTTTTTAAAGA
CGACGGAAACTACAAAACTAGAGCCGAGGTAAAATTCGAGGGTGACACTCTCGTGAACCGGATCGAACTG
AAGGGCATAGATTTTAAGGAGGATGGCAATATACTGGGCCACAAGCTCGAATACAACTATAATTCTCATA
ATGTCTATATCATGGCGGACAAACAGAAAAACGGCATCAAGGTAAACTTTAAAATCCGACACAATATTGA
GGACGGCTCTGTCCAGCTTGCGGACCATTACCAACAGAACACGCCGATAGGGGATGGTCCAGTACTTCTC
CCTGATAATCACTATTTGTCTACTCAGTCAGCTCTTAGCAAGGACCCAAACGAAAAACGGGATCACATGG
TCCTTCTTGAGTTCGTCACTGCGGCTGGGATAACACTCGGGATGGACGAACTGTATAAGGGATCCTCTGG
CAGAAGCAAAAGAAGCGTCATTGACGGCTTTACCCTGACCAGCGACGAGGTGTGGGTGGTGGGCATGGGC
ATCGTCATGTCTCTCATCGTCCTGGCCATCGTGTTTGGCAATGTGCTGGTCATCACAGCCATTGCCAAGT
TCGAGCGTCTGCAGACGGTCACCTCTACCGTGAGCGAGGAAGCTAGTGAGGATGTCGTCTGCTGCTCAAT
GTCCTACACATGGACAGGAGCCCTGAATTACTTCATCACTTCACTGGCCTGTGCTGATCTGGTCATGGGC
CTGGCAGTGGTGCCCTTTGGGGCCGCCCATATTCTTATGAAAATGTGGACTTTTGGCAACTTCTGGGATA
TCTACATCTGGGCTCCCTTGGCCGGGACTTGTGGGGTCCTTCTCCTGTCACTGGTTATCACCCTTTACTG
CAACAAGTACAAAAGCAGACGCAGTTTTATTGATGAAAAGAAAATGCCTTAGGGCCCGAACAAAAACTCA
TCTCAGAAGAGGATCTGAATAGCGCCGTCGACCATCATCATAATCATCATTGAGTTTAAACCCGCTGATC
AGCCTCGACTGTGCCTTCTAGTTGCCAGCCATCTGTTGTTTGCCCCTCCCCCGTGCCTTCCTTGACCCTG
GAAGGTGCCACTCCCACTGTCCTTTCCTAATAAAATGAGGAAATTGCATCGCATTGTCTGAGTAGGTGTC
ATTCTATTCTGGGGGGTGGGGTGGGGCAGGACAGCAAGGGGGAGGATTGGGAAGACAATAGCAGGCATGC
TGGGGATGCGGTGGGCTCTATGGAGATCTATCGATGTTCTGGGGATGCGGTGGGCTCTATGGCTTCTGAG
GCGGAAAGAACCAGCTGGGGCTCTAGGGGGTATCCCC
[124 nt withheld, positions 2488-2611]
C
[91 nt withheld, positions 2613-2703]
AGGGTGATGGTTCACGTACCTAGAAGTTCCTATTCCGAAGTTCCTATTCTCTAGAAAGTATAGGAACTTC
CTTGGCCAAAAAGCCTGAACTCACCGCGACGTCTGTCGAGAAGTTTCTGATCGAAAAGTTCGACAGCGTC
TCCGACCTGATGCAGCTCTCGGAGGGCGAAGAATCTCGTGCTTTCAGCTTCGATGTAGGAGGGCGTGGAT
ATGTCCTGCGGGTAAATAGCTGCGCCGATGGTTTCTACAAAGATCGTTATGTTTATCGGCACTTTGCATC
GGCCGCGCTCCCGATTCCGGAAGTGCTTGACATTGGGGAATTCAGCGAGAGCCTGACCTATTGCATCTCC
CGCCGTGCACAGGGTGTCACGTTGCAAGACCTGCCTGAAACCGAACTGCCCGCTGTTCTGCAGCCGGTCG
CGGAGGCCATGGATGCGATCGCTGCGGCCGATCTTAGCCAGACGAGCGGGTTCGGCCCATTCGGACCGCA
AGGAATCGGTCAATACACTACATGGCGTGATTTCATATGCGCGATTGCTGATCCCCATGTGTATCACTGG
CAAACTGTGATGGACGACACCGTCAGTGCGTCCGTCGCGCAGGCTCTCGATGAGCTGATGCTTTGGGCCG
AGGACTGCCCCGAAGTCCGGCACCTCGTGCACGCGGATTTCGGCTCCAACAATGTCCTGACGGACAATGG
CCGCATAACAGCGGTCATTGACTGGAGCGAGGCGATGTTCGGGGATTCCCAATACGAGGTCGCCAACATC
TTCTTCTGGAGGCCGTGGTTGGCTTGTATGGAGCAGCAGACGCGCTACTTCGAGCGGAGGCATCCGGAGC
TTGCAGGATCGCCGCGGCTCCGGGCGTATATGCTCCGCATTGGTCTTGACCAACTCTATCAGAGCTTGGT
TGACGGCAATTTCGATGATGCAGCTTGGGCGCAGGGTCGATGCGACGCAATCGTCCGATCCGGAGCCGGG
ACTGTCGGGCGTACACAAATCGCCCGCAGAAGCGCGGCCGTCTGGACCGATGGCTGTGTAGAAGTACTCG
CCGATAGTGGAAACCGACGCCCCAGCACTCGTCCGAGGGCAAAGGAATAGCACGTACTACGAGATTTCGA
TTCCACCGCCGCCTTCTATGAAAGGTTGGGCTTCGGAATCGTTTTCCGGGACGCCGGCTGGATGATCCTC
CAGCGCGGGGATCTCATGCTGGAGTTCTTCGCCCACCCCAACTTGTTTATTGCAGCTTATAATGGTTACA
AATAAAGCAATAGCATCACAAATTTCACAAATAAAGCATTTTTTTCACTGCATTCTAGTTGTGGTTTGTC
CAAACTCATCAATGTATCTTATCATGTCTGTATACCGTCGACCTCTAGCTAGAGCTTGGCGTAATCATGG
TCATAGCTGTTTCCTGTGTGAAATTGTTATCCGCTCACAATTCCACACAACATACGAGCCGGAAGCATAA
AGTGTAAAGCCTGGGGTGCCTAATGAGTGAGCTAACTCACATTAATTGCGTTGCGCTCACTGCCCGCTTT
CCAGTCGGGAAACCTGTCGTGCCAGCTGCATTAATGAATCGGCCAACGCGCGGGGAGAGGCGGTTTGCGT
ATTGGGCGCTCTTCCGCTTCCTCGCTCACTGACTCGCTGCGCTCGGTCGTTCGGCTGCGGCGAGCGGTAT
CAGCTCACTCAAAGGCGGTAATACGGTTATCCACAGAATCAGGGGATAACGCAGGAAAGAACATGTGAGC
AAAAGGCCAGCAAAAGGCCAGGAACCGTAAAAAGGCCGCGTTGCTGGCGTTTTTCCATAGGCTCCGCCCC
CCTGACGAGCATCACAAAAATCGACGCTCAAGTCAGAGGTGGCGAAACCCGACAGGACTATAAAGATACC
AGGCGTTTCCCCCTGGAAGCTCCCTCGTGCGCTCTCCTGTTCCGACCCTGCCGCTTACCGGATACCTGTC
CGCCTTTCTCCCTTCGGGAAGCGTGGCGCTTTCTCATAGCTCACGCTGTAGGTATCTCAGTTCGGTGTAG
GTCGTTCGCTCCAAGCTGGGCTGTGTGCACGAACCCCCCGTTCAGCCCGACCGCTGCGCCTTATCCGGTA
ACTATCGTCTTGAGTCCAACCCGGTAAGACACGACTTATCGCCACTGGCAGCAGCCACTGGTAACAGGAT
TAGCAGAGCGAGGTATGTAGGCGGTGCTACAGAGTTCTTGAAGTGGTGGCCTAACTACGGCTACACTAGA
AGAACAGTATTTGGTATCTGCGCTCTGCTGAAGCCAGTTACCTTCGGAAAAAGAGTTGGTAGCTCTTGAT
CCGGCAAACAAACCACCGCTGGTAGCGGTGGTTTTTTTGTTTGCAAGCAGCAGATTACGCGCAGAAAAAA
AGGATCTCAAGAAGATCCTTTGATCTTTTCTACGGGGTCTGACGCTCAGTGGAACGAAAACTCACGTTAA
GGGATTTTGGTCATGAGATTATCAAAAAGGATCTTCACCTAGATCCTTTTAAATTAAAAATGAAGTTTTA
AATCAATCTAAAGTATATATGAGTAAACTTGGTCTGACAGTTACCAATGCTTAATCAGTGAGGCACCTAT
CTCAGCGATCTGTCTATTTCGTTCATCCATAGTTGCCTGACTCCCCGTCGTGTAGATAACTACGATACGG
GAGGGCTTACCATCTGGCCCCAGTGCTGCAATGATACCGCGAGACCCACGCTCACCGGCTCCAGATTTAT
CAGCAATAAACCAGCCAGCCGGAAGGGCCGAGCGCAGAAGTGGTCCTGCAACTTTATCCGCCTCCATCCA
GTCTATTAATTGTTGCCGGGAAGCTAGAGTAAGTAGTTCGCCAGTTAATAGTTTGCGCAACGTTGTTGCC
ATTGCTACAGGCATCGTGGTGTCACGCTCGTCGTTTGGTATGGCTTCATTCAGCTCCGGTTCCCAACGAT
CAAGGCGAGTTACATGATCCCCCATGTTGTGCAAAAAAGCGGTTAGCTCCTTCGGTCCTCCGATCGTTGT
CAGAAGTAAGTTGGCCGCAGTGTTATCACTCATGGTTATGGCAGCACTGCATAATTCTCTTACTGTCATG
CCATCCGTAAGATGCTTTTCTGTGACTGGTGAGTACTCAACCAAGTCATTCTGAGAATAGTGTATGCGGC
GACCGAGTTGCTCTTGCCCGGCGTCAATACGGGATAATACCGCGCCACATAGCAGAACTTTAAAAGTGCT
CATCATTGGAAAACGTTCTTCGGGGCGAAAACTCTCAAGGATCTTACCGCTGTTGAGATCCAGTTCGATG
TAACCCACTCGTGCACCCAACTGATCTTCAGCATCTTTTACTTTCACCAGCGTTTCTGGGTGAGCAAAAA
CAGGAAGGCAAAATGCCGCAAAAAAGGGAATAAGGGCGACACGGAAATGTTGAATACTCATACTCTTCCT
TTTTCAATATTATTGAAGCATTTATCAGGGTTATTGTCTCATGAGCGGATACATATTTGAATGTATTTAG
AAAAATAAACAAATAGGGGTTCCGCGCACATTTCCCCGAAAAGTGCCACCTGACGTCGACGGATCGGGAG
ATCTCCCGATCCCCTATGGTGCACTCTCAGTACAATCTGCTCTGATGCCGCATAGTTAAGCCAGTATCTG
CTCCCTGCTTGTGTGTTGGAGGTCGCTGAGTAGTGCGCGAGCAAAATTTAAGCTACAACAAGGCAAGGCT
TGACCGA
Features (pLannotate 1.2.2; 25 found; start..end, strand, type, name):
     70..449     +  enhancer       CMV enhancer: human cytomegalovirus immediate early enhancer
    450..653     +  promoter       CMV promoter: human cytomegalovirus (CMV) immediate early promoter
    655..674     +  promoter       PLtetO-1 promoter (fragment): modified phage lambda PL promoter with tet operator sites (Lutz and Bujard, 1997)
    676..695     +  promoter       PLtetO-1 promoter (fragment): modified phage lambda PL promoter with tet operator sites (Lutz and Bujard, 1997)
    703..736     +  promoter       TRE3GV promoter (fragment): 3rd-generation Tet-responsive promoter that can be activated by binding of Tet-On® 3G, optimized for retroviral and lentiviral vectors
    826..882     +  CDS            IL10 (fragment): IL10_HUMAN - Experimental evidence at protein level: Swiss-Prot protein existence level 1. Major immune regulatory cytokine that acts on many cells of the immune system where it has profound anti-inflammatory functions, limiting excessive tissue disruption caused by inflammation. Mechanistically, IL10 binds to its heterotetrameric receptor comprising IL10RA and IL10RB leading to JAK1 and STAT2-mediated phosphorylation of STAT3 (PubMed:16982608). In turn, STAT3 translocates to the nucleus where it drives expression of anti-inflammatory mediators (PubMed:18025162). Targets antigen-presenting cel
    883..1599    +  CDS            EGFP: EGFP is a basic (constitutively fluorescent) green fluorescent protein published in 1996, derived from Aequorea victoria. It is reported to be a rapidly-maturing weak dimer with moderate acid sensitivity.
   1642..1956    +  CDS            ADRB2 (fragment): ADRB2_HUMAN - Also known as ADRB2R, B2AR. Experimental evidence at protein level: Swiss-Prot protein existence level 1. Beta-adrenergic receptors mediate the catecholamine-induced activation of adenylate cyclase through the action of G proteins. The beta-2-adrenergic receptor binds epinephrine with an approximately 30- fold greater affinity than it does norepinephrine. From Homo sapiens (Human).
   1957..2052    +  CDS            CD8A (fragment): CD8A_HUMAN - Also known as MAL. Experimental evidence at protein level: Swiss-Prot protein existence level 1. Integral membrane glycoprotein that plays an essential role in the immune response and serves multiple functions in responses against both external and internal offenses. In T-cells, functions primarily as a coreceptor for MHC class I molecule:peptide complex. The antigens presented by class I peptides are derived from cytosolic proteins while class II derived from extracellular proteins. Interacts simultaneously with the T-cell receptor (TCR) and the MHC class I proteins presented by
   2179..2403    +  polyA_signal   bGH poly(A) signal: bovine growth hormone polyadenylation signal
   2419..2442    +  polyA_signal   bGH poly(A) signal (fragment): bovine growth hormone polyadenylation signal
   2446..2467    +  promoter       SV40 promoter (fragment): SV40 enhancer and early promoter
   2488..2721    +  rep_origin     f1 ori (fragment) (sequence partly withheld): f1 bacteriophage origin of replication; arrow indicates direction of (+) strand synthesis
   2726..2773    +  protein_bind   FRT: FLP-mediated recombination occurs in the 8-bp core sequence TCTAGAAA (Turan and Bode, 2011). FLP recombinase from the Saccharomyces cerevisiae 2μ plasmid
   2781..3803    +  CDS            HygR: aminoglycoside phosphotransferase from E. coli; aph(4)-Ia; confers resistance to hygromycin
   3813..3938    +  CDS            ble (fragment): BLE_KLEPN - Experimental evidence at protein level: Swiss-Prot protein existence level 1. Binding protein with a strong affinity to the bleomycin family of antibiotics. Binds to CL990; an antimitotic-antibiotic compound. From Klebsiella pneumoniae.
   3933..4054    +  polyA_signal   SV40 poly(A) signal: SV40 polyadenylation signal
   4127..4143    -  protein_bind   lac operator: The lac repressor binds to the lac operator to inhibit transcription in E. coli. This inhibition can be relieved by adding lactose or isopropyl-β-D-thiogalactopyranoside (IPTG). lac repressor encoded by lacI
   4151..4181    -  promoter       lac promoter: promoter for the E. coli lac operon
   4196..4217    -  protein_bind   CAP binding site: CAP binding activates transcription in the presence of cAMP. E. coli catabolite activator protein
   4230..4322    -  CDS            lacI (fragment): lac repressor; lacI; The lac repressor binds to the lac operator to inhibit transcription in E. coli. This inhibition can be relieved by adding lactose or isopropyl-β-D-thiogalactopyranoside (IPTG).
   4505..5093    -  rep_origin     ori: high-copy-number ColE1/pMB1/pBR322/pUC origin of replication
   5264..6124    -  CDS            AmpR: β-lactamase; bla; confers resistance to ampicillin, carbenicillin, and related antibiotics
   6125..6229    -  promoter       AmpR promoter: bla
   6288..6340    -  misc_feature   bom (fragment): basis of mobility region from pBR322
