[The description below was written by a language model from this plasmid's Addgene catalogue record and pLannotate feature annotations shown in this document.]
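Description:
CMVTO-GFP-26Sfur-3TM-hcvs-KKMP is a 6.4 kb mammalian expression plasmid built on a CMVTO-FlpIn backbone. It is propagated in E. coli from a high-copy ColE1/pUC-type origin under ampicillin selection (AmpR). The backbone carries an FRT site immediately upstream of a hygromycin resistance coding sequence followed by an SV40 poly(A) signal. No complete promoter is annotated for HygR, which fits the Flp-In design, where FLP-mediated integration at a genomic FRT docking site supplies the elements needed for hygromycin selection of stable lines. A partial f1 origin and lac promoter/operator remnants are also annotated.

The payload is a synthetic "GFP RELEASE" open reading frame driven by the CMV enhancer and promoter. Short tet operator matches lie just downstream of the promoter ("TO"), so transcription should be repressible by Tet repressor and inducible with tetracycline-class drugs in suitable host cells. The coding region begins with a short IL10 fragment, most likely serving as a secretion signal peptide, fused to EGFP. Then come an ADRB2 fragment and a CD8A fragment, which presumably provide the three membrane-spanning segments implied by "3TM", and the cassette ends at a bGH poly(A) signal. The name also indicates a furin-cleavable linker ("26Sfur"), a hepatitis C virus protease cleavage site ("hcvs") and a C-terminal KKMP dilysine-type ER retention motif, none of which the feature table annotates.

The stated purpose is an HCV protease-inducible RELEASE construct. The inferred logic is that the retention motif holds the membrane-tethered GFP in the ER until the protease removes it, after which the protein traffics onward and furin processing frees GFP for secretion. It serves as a reporter for engineering protease-controlled protein secretion.
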