Addgene plasmid #179642: CMVTO-GFP-26Sfur-3TM-hcvs-KKMP
Purpose: HCVP-inducible tri-transmembrane GFP RELEASE construct
Depositing lab: Xiaojing Gao. Publication: Protease-controlled secretion and display of intercellular signals. Vlahos AE, Kang J, Aldrete CA, Zhu R, Chong LS, Elowitz MB, Gao XJ. Nat Commun. 2022 Feb 17;13(1):912. doi: 10.1038/s41467-022-28623-y. PubMed 35177637.
Backbone
  Vector backbone: CMVTO-FlpIn
  Vector type: Mammalian Expression
Growth in bacteria
  Bacterial resistance: Ampicillin, 100 μg/mL
  Growth temperature: 37°C
  Growth strain: DH5alpha
  Copy number: High Copy
Gene/Insert
  Gene/Insert name: GFP RELEASE
  Species: Synthetic
Terms and licenses: Academic/Nonprofit Terms; Industry Terms: Not Available to Industry
How to cite: CMVTO-GFP-26Sfur-3TM-hcvs-KKMP was a gift from Xiaojing Gao (Addgene plasmid # 179642 ; http://n2t.net/addgene:179642 ; RRID:Addgene_179642)
